Addgene plasmid #38947: ALDH18A1
Purpose: Bacterial expression for structure determination; may not be full ORF
Depositing lab: Nicola Burgess-Brown. Depositing organization: University of Oxford.
Backbone
  Vector backbone: pNIC28-Bsa4
  Backbone manufacturer: SGC
  Vector type: Bacterial Expression
Growth in bacteria
  Bacterial resistance: Kanamycin, 50 μg/mL
  Growth temperature: 37°C
  Growth strain: Mach1
  Copy number: Low Copy
Gene/Insert
  Gene/Insert name: ALDH18A1 (alt names: pyrroline-5-carboxylate synthetase (glutamate gamma-semialdehyde synthetase); PDB:2H5G)
  Species: H. sapiens (human)
  Insert size (bp): 1417
  GenBank ID: pyrroline-5-carboxylate synthetase (glutamate gamma-semialdehyde synthetase)
  Entrez Gene: ALDH18A1 (a.k.a. ADCL3, ARCL3A, GSAS, P5CS, PYCS, SPG9, SPG9A, SPG9B)
  Tag / fusion protein: His Tev (N terminal on insert)
  Cloning method: Ligation Independent Cloning
  Sequencing primers: 5′ T7; 3′ T7-term
Terms and licenses: Academic/Nonprofit Terms; Industry Terms: Not Available to Industry
How to cite: ALDH18A1 was a gift from Nicola Burgess-Brown (Addgene plasmid # 38947 ; http://n2t.net/addgene:38947 ; RRID:Addgene_38947)
