[The description below was written by a language model from this plasmid's Addgene catalogue record.]
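Description:
ALDH18A1 is a bacterial expression plasmid built on the pNIC28-Bsa4 backbone from the SGC, a vector designed for ligation-independent cloning of protein-coding fragments for recombinant production in E. coli. It is selected with kanamycin and is recorded as low copy. No feature table accompanies the entry, so the origin of replication and the promoter are not explicitly stated. However, the listed sequencing primers (T7 forward and T7 terminator reverse) indicate that the insert sits between T7 promoter and terminator regions, which is consistent with T7 RNA polymerase-driven expression in a suitable host strain.

The insert is a fragment of about 1.4 kb from human ALDH18A1, which encodes pyrroline-5-carboxylate synthetase (also called glutamate gamma-semialdehyde synthetase, P5CS). This enzyme converts glutamate towards pyrroline-5-carboxylate, a step in proline and ornithine biosynthesis. The record cautions that the insert may not be the full open reading frame, which is typical of constructs trimmed to a domain or a well-behaved region for crystallography. The exact boundaries of the fragment are not given. The protein is expressed with an N-terminal histidine tag followed by a TEV protease cleavage site, which allows immobilised-metal affinity purification and then removal of the tag to leave a near-native protein.

The stated purpose is bacterial expression for structure determination, and the entry links the construct to a deposited Protein Data Bank structure. It therefore suits production of recombinant human P5CS fragment for crystallographic, biophysical or biochemical studies.
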