>Addgene plasmid #38947 | ALDH18A1 | depositor partial sequence | sequence record 49005 | ALDH18A1 sequence 1417 bps
ATGCACCATCATCATCATCATTCTTCTGGTGTAGATCTGGGTACCGAGAACCTGTACTTCCAATCCATGG
TAAAGCCTGCAGGCCCTACTGTTGAGCAGCAGGGAGAAATGGCGCGATCTGGAGGAAGGATGTTGGCCAC
CTTGGAACCTGAGCAGAGAGCAGAAATTATCCATCATCTGGCTGATCTGTTGACGGACCAGCGTGATGAG
ATCCTGTTAGCCAACAAAAAAGACTTGGAGGAGGCAGAGGGGAGACTTGCAGCTCCTCTGCTGAAACGTT
TAAGCCTCTCCACATCCAAATTGAACAGCCTGGCCATCGGTCTGCGACAGATCGCAGCCTCCTCCCAGGA
CAGCGTGGGACGTGTTTTGCGCCGCACCCGAATCGCCAAAAACTTGGAACTGGAACAAGTGACTGTCCCA
ATTGGAGTTCTGCTGGTGATCTTTGAATCTCGTCCTGACTGTCTACCCCAGGTGGCAGCTTTGGCTATCG
CAAGTGGCAATGGCTTGTTACTCAAAGGAGGGAAGGAGGCTGCACACAGCAACCGGATTCTCCACCTCCT
GACCCAGGAGGCTCTCTCAATCCATGGAGTCAAGGAGGCCGTGCAACTGGTGAATACCAGAGAAGAAGTT
GAAGATCTTTGCCGCCTAGACAAAATGATAGATCTGATCATTCCACGTGGCTCTTCCCAGCTGGTCAGAG
ACATCCAGAAAGCTGCTAAGGGGATTCCAGTGATGGGGCACAGCGAAGGGATCTGTCACATGTATGTGGA
TTCCGAGGCCAGTGTTGATAAGGTCACCAGGCTAGTCAGAGACTCTAAATGTGAATATCCAGCTGCCTGT
AATGCTTTGGAGACTTTGTTAATCCACCGGGATCTGCTCAGGACACCATTATTTGACCAGATCATTGATA
TGCTGAGAGTGGAACAGGTAAAAATTCATGCAGGCCCCAAATTTGCCTCCTATCTGACCTTCAGCCCCTC
CGAAGTGAAGTCACTCCGAACTGAGTATGGGGACCTGGAATTATGCATTGAAGTAGTGGACAACGTTCAG
GATGCCATTGACCACATCCACAAGTATGGCAGCTCCCACACGGATGTCATCGTCACAGAGGACGAAAACA
CAGCGGAGTTCTTCCTGCAGCACGTAGACAGTGCCTGTGTGTTCTGGAATGCCAGCACTCGCTTTTCTGA
TGGTTACCGCTTTGGACTGGGAGCTGAAGTGGGAATCAGTACATCGAGAATCCACGCCCGGGGACCAGTA
GGACTTGAGGGACTGCTTACTACTAAGTGGCTGCTGCGAGGGAAGGACCACGTGGTCTCAGATTTCTCAG
AGCATGGAAGTTTAAAATATCTTCATGAGAACCTCCCTATTCCTCAGAGAAACACCAACTGACAGTAAAG
GTGGATACGGATCCGAA
