>Addgene plasmid #38947 | ALDH18A1 | addgene partial sequence | sequence record 52803 | pBRrevBam_primer
CCGGCCACGATGCGTCCGGCGTAGAGGATCGAGATCTCGATCCCGCGAAATTAATACGACTCACTATAGG
GGAATTGTGAGCGGATAACAATTCCCCTCTAGAAATAATTTTGTTTAACTTTAAGAAGGAGATATACATA
TGCACCATCATCATCATCATTCTTCTGGTGTAGATCTGGGTACCGAGAACCTGTACTTCCAATCCATGGT
AAAGCCTGCAGGCCCTACTGTTGAGCAGCAGGGAGAAATGGCGCGATCTGGAGGAAGGATGTTGGCCACC
TTGGAACCTGAGCAGAGAGCAGAAATTATCCATCATCTGGCTGATCTGTTGACGGACCAGCGTGATGAGA
TCCTGTTAGCCAACAAAAAAGACTTGGAGGAGGCAGAGGGGAGACTTGCAGCTCCTCTGCTGAAACGTTT
AAGCCTCTCCACATCCAAATTGAACAGCCTGGCCATCGGTCTGCGACAGATCGCAGCCTCCTCCCAGGAC
AGCGTGGGACGTGTTTTGCGCCGCACCCGAATCGCCAAAAACTTGGAACTGGAACAAGTGACTGTCCCAA
TTGGAGTTCTGCTGGTGATCTTTGAATCTCGTCCTGACTGTCTACCCCAGGTGGCAGCTTTGGCTATCGC
AAGTGGCAATGGCTTGTTACTCAAAGGAGGGAAGGAGGCTGCACACAGCAACCGGATTCTCCACCTCCTG
ACCCAGGAGGCTCTCTCAATCCATGGAGTCAAGGAGGCCGTGCAACTGGTGAATACCAGAGAAGAAGTTG
AAGATCTTTGCCGCCTAGACAAAATGATAGATCTGATCATTCCACGTGGCTCTTCCCAGCTGGTCAGAGA
CATCCAGAAAGC
